>Addgene plasmid #48319 | pET StrepII TEV co-transformation cloning vector (13K-R) | depositor full sequence | sequence record 71718 | pET StrepII TEV co-transformation cloning vector (13K-R) sequence 3576 bps
GCGTTGCGCTCACTGCCCGCTTTCCAGTCGGGAAACCTGTCGTGCCAGCTGCATTAATGAATCGGCCAAC
GCGCGGGGAGAGGCGGTTTGCGTATTGGGCGCCAGGGTGGTTTTTCTTTTCACCAGTGAGACGGGCAACA
GCTGATTGCCCTTCACCGCCTGGCCCTGAGAGAGTTGCAGCAAGCGGTCCACGCTGGTTTGCCCCAGCAG
GCGAAAATCCTGTTTGATGGTGGTTAACGGCGGGATATAACATGAGCTGTCTTCGGTATCGTCGTATCCC
ACTACCGAGATGTCCGCACCAACGCGCAGCCCGGACTCGGTAATGGCGCGCATTGCGCCCAGCGCCATCT
GATCGTTGGCAACCAGCATCGCAGTGGGAACGATGCCCTCATTCAGCATTTGCATGGTTTGTTGAAAACC
GGACATGGCACTCCAGTCGCCTTCCCGTTCCGCTATCGGCTGAATTTGATTGCGAGTGAGATATTTATGC
CAGCCAGCCAGACGCAGACGCGCCGAGACAGAACTTAATGGGCCCGCTAACAGCGCGATTTGCTGGTGAC
CCAATGCGACCAGATGCTCCACGCCCAGTCGCGTACCGTCTTCATGGGAGAAAATAATACTGTTGATGGG
TGTCTGGTCAGAGACATCAAGAAATAACGCCGGAACATTAGTGCAGGCAGCTTCCACAGCAATGGCATCC
TGGTCATCCAGCGGATAGTTAATGATCAGCCCACTGACGCGTTGCGCGAGAAGATTGTGCACCGCCGCTT
TACAGGCTTCGACGCCGCTTCGTTCTACCATCGACACCACCACGCTGGCACCCAGTTGATCGGCGCGAGA
TTTAATCGCCGCGACAATTTGCGACGGCGCGTGCAGGGCCAGACTGGAGGTGGCAACGCCAATCAGCAAC
GACTGTTTGCCCGCCAGTTGTTGTGCCACGCGGTTGGGAATGTAATTCAGCTCCGCCATCGCCGCTTCCA
CTTTTTCCCGCGTTTTCGCAGAAACGTGGCTGGCCTGGTTCACCACGCGGGAAACGGTCTGATAAGAGAC
ACCGGCATACTCTGCGACATCGTATAACGTTACTGGTTTCACATTCACCACCCTGAATTGACTCTCTTCC
GGGCGCTATCATGCCATACCGCGAAAGGTTTTGCGCCATTCGATGGTGTCCGGGATCTCGACGCTCTCCC
TTATGCGACTCCTGCATTAGGAAATTAATACGACTCACTATAGGGAGACCACAACGGTTTCCCTCTAGTG
CCGGCTCCGGAGAGCTCTTTAATTAAGCGGCCGCCCTGCAGGACTCGAGTTCTAGAAATAATTTTGTTTA
ACTTTAAGAAGGAGATATACATATGGCTAGCTGGAGCCACCCGCAGTTCGAAAAAGGCGCCGAAAACCTG
TACTTCCAATCCAATATTGGAAGTGGATAACGGATCCGCGATCGCGGCGCGCCACCTGGTGGCCGGCCGG
TACCACGCGTGCGCGCTGATCCGGCTGCTAACAAAGCCCGAAAGGAAGCTGAGTTGGCTGCTGCCACCGC
TGAGCAATAACTAGCATAACCCCTTGGGGCCTCTAAACGGGTCTTGAGGGGTTTTTTGCTGAAACCTCAG
GCATTTGAGAAGCACACGGTCACACTGCTTCCGGTAGTCAATAAACCGGTAAACCAGCAATAGACATAAG
CGGCTATTTAACGACCCTGCCCTGAACCGACGACAAGCTGACGACCGGGTCTCCGCAAGTGGCACTTTTC
GGGGAAATGTGCGCGGAACCCCTATTTGTTTATTTTTCTAAATACATTCAAATATGTATCCGCTCATGAA
TTAATTCTTAGAAAAACTCATCGAGCATCAAATGAAACTGCAATTTATTCATATCAGGATTATCAATACC
ATATTTTTGAAAAAGCCGTTTCTGTAATGAAGGAGAAAACTCACCGAGGCAGTTCCATAGGATGGCAAGA
TCCTGGTATCGGTCTGCGATTCCGACTCGTCCAACATCAATACAACCTATTAATTTCCCCTCGTCAAAAA
TAAGGTTATCAAGTGAGAAATCACCATGAGTGACGACTGAATCCGGTGAGAATGGCAAAAGTTTATGCAT
TTCTTTCCAGACTTGTTCAACAGGCCAGCCATTACGCTCGTCATCAAAATCACTCGCATCAACCAAACCG
TTATTCATTCGTGATTGCGCCTGAGCGAGACGAAATACGCGGTCGCTGTTAAAAGGACAATTACAAACAG
GAATCGAATGCAACCGGCGCAGGAACACTGCCAGCGCATCAACTATATTTTCACCTGAATCAGGATATTC
TTCTAATACCTGGAATGCTGTTTTCCCGGGGATCGCAGTGGTGAGTAACCATGCATCATCAGGAGTACGG
ATAAAATGCTTGATGGTCGGAAGAGGCATAAATTCCGTCAGCCAGTTTAGTCTGACCATCTCATCTGTAA
CATCATTGGCAACGCTACCTTTGCCATGTTTCAGAAACAACTCTGGCGCATCGGGCTTCCCATACAATCG
ATAGATTGTCGCACCTGATTGCCCGACATTATCGCGAGCCCATTTATACCCATATAAATCAGCATCCATG
TTGGAATTTAATCGCGGCCTAGAGCAAGACGTTTCCCGTTGAATATGGCTCATACTCTTCCTTTTTCATT
ATTATTGAAGCATTTATCAGGGTTATTGTCTCATGAGCGGATACATATTTGAATGTATTTAGAAAAATAA
ACAAATAGGCATGCTAGCGCAGAAACGTCCTAGAAGATGCCAGGAGGATACTTAGCAGAGAGACAATAAG
GCCGGAGCGAAGCCGTTTTTCCATAGGCTCCGCCCCCCTGACGAACATCACGAAATCTGACGCTCAAATC
AGTGGTGGCGAAACCCGACAGGACTATAAAGATACCAGGCGTTTCCCCCTGATGGCTCCCTCTTGCGCTC
TCCTGTTCCCGTCCTGCGGCGTCCGTGTTGTGGTGGAGGCTTTACCCAAATCACCACGTCCCGTTCCGTG
TAGACAGTTCGCTCCAAGCTGGGCTGTGTGCAAGAACCCCCCGTTCAGCCCGACTGCTGCGCCTTATCCG
GTAACTATCATCTTGAGTCCAACCCGGAAAGACACGACAAAACGCCACTGGCAGCAGCCATTGGTAACTG
AGAATTAGTGGATTTAGTTATCGAGAGTCTTGAAGTGGTGGCCTAACAGAGGCTACACTGAAAGGACAGT
ATTTGGTATCTGCGCTCCACTAAAGCCAGTTACCAGGTTAAGCAGTTCCCCAACTGACTTAACCTTCGAT
CAAACCGCCTCCCCAGGCGGTTTTTTCGTTTACAGAGCAGGAGATTACGACGATCGTAAAAGGATCTCAA
GAAGATCCTTTACGGATTCCCGACACCATCACTCTTGATTTCAGTGCAATTTATCTCTTCAAATGTAGCA
CCTGAAGTCAGCCCCATACGATATAAGTTGTAATTCTCATGTTAGTCATGCCCCGCGCCCACCGGAAGGA
GCTGACTGGGTTGAAGGCTCTCAAGGGCATCGGTCGAGATCCCGGTGCCTAATGAGTGAGCTAACTTACA
TTAATT
Features (pLannotate 1.2.2; 15 found; start..end, strand, type, name):
     10..1092    -  CDS            lacI: lac repressor; lacI; The lac repressor binds to the lac operator to inhibit transcription in E. coli. This inhibition can be relieved by adding lactose or isopropyl-β-D-thiogalactopyranoside (IPTG).
   1093..1170    -  promoter       lacI promoter: lacI
   1178..1213    -  CDS            TcR (fragment): tetracycline efflux protein; tet; confers resistance to tetracycline
   1216..1234    +  promoter       T7 promoter: promoter for bacteriophage T7 RNA polymerase
   1323..1345    +  RBS            RBS: efficient ribosome binding site from bacteriophage T7 gene 10 (Olins and Rangwala, 1989)
   1362..1384    +  CDS            Strep-Tag II (fragment): peptide that binds Strep-Tactin®, an engineered form of streptavidin
   1392..1408    +  CDS            TEV site (fragment): tobacco etch virus (TEV) protease recognition and cleavage site
   1494..1543    +  CDS            SET1 (fragment): solubility-enhancement tag derived from T7 phage gene 10B
   1551..1598    +  terminator     T7 terminator: transcription terminator for bacteriophage T7 RNA polymerase
   1762..1819    +  promoter       AmpR promoter (fragment): bla
   1828..2643    -  CDS            KanR: aminoglycoside phosphotransferase; aph(3')-Ia; confers resistance to kanamycin in bacteria or G418 (Geneticin®) in eukaryotes
   2644..2735    -  promoter       AmpR promoter: bla
   2753..3388    -  rep_origin     ColA ori: Plasmids containing the ColA origin of replication can be propagated in E. coli cells that contain additional plasmids with compatible origins.
   3473..3537    -  CDS            TcR (fragment): tetracycline efflux protein; tet; confers resistance to tetracycline
   3552..3573    -  protein_bind   CAP binding site: CAP binding activates transcription in the presence of cAMP. E. coli catabolite activator protein
