[The description below was written by a language model from this plasmid's Addgene catalogue record and pLannotate feature annotations shown in this document.]
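Description:
pET StrepII TEV co-transformation cloning vector (13K-R) is an empty 3,576 bp bacterial expression backbone of the pET family, designed for ligation-independent cloning (LIC) and for co-expressing several proteins in E. coli from separate, compatible plasmids. It replicates from the ColA origin, is recorded as low copy, and is selected with kanamycin through an aminoglycoside phosphotransferase (KanR) gene driven by the bla promoter. According to the depositor, the 13-series is modelled on the Duet system: the ColA/KanR vector can coexist with a CDF-origin, spectinomycin-resistant 13S vector and with ColE1-origin, ampicillin-resistant 2-series vectors. This allows two or three genes, each on its own plasmid, to be expressed at roughly equal levels. The 13-series is also compatible with the 2-series transfer vectors, which gives polycistronic expression as a fallback if co-transformation does not work.

The expression cassette consists of a T7 promoter, the phage T7 gene 10 ribosome binding site, an N-terminal Strep-tag II followed by a TEV protease cleavage site, the LIC insertion site, and a T7 terminator. A plasmid-borne lacI gene with its own promoter supplies lac repressor, consistent with IPTG-inducible expression in hosts that provide T7 RNA polymerase, although no lac operator is annotated. An inserted open reading frame is produced as a StrepII fusion that can be affinity purified on Strep-Tactin, and the tag can then be removed with TEV protease. No insert is present. The vector is linearized with SspI and treated with T4 polymerase to generate the LIC overhangs. Short annotated fragments (TcR, SET1, a partial second AmpR promoter, a CAP binding site) appear to be backbone remnants or partial matches from automated annotation rather than functional elements.
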