Addgene plasmid #48319: pET StrepII TEV co-transformation cloning vector (13K-R)
Purpose: (Empty Backbone)
Depositing lab: Scott Gradia. Depositing organization: University of California, Berkeley.
Backbone
  Vector backbone: pET
  Backbone size (bp): 3576
  Vector type: Bacterial Expression
  Tag / fusion protein: StrepII (N terminal on backbone)
Growth in bacteria
  Bacterial resistance: Kanamycin, 50 μg/mL
  Growth temperature: 37°C
  Growth strain: XL1 Blue
  Copy number: Low Copy
Gene/Insert
  Gene/Insert name: None
Terms and licenses: Academic/Nonprofit Terms; Industry Terms: Not Available to Industry
Depositor comments: This plasmid is an empty vector to be used with a LIC cloning protocol. It has a TEV cleavable StrepII fusion tag on the N-terminus and a Kan resistance. To clone into this vector, add LIC fusion tags to the 5' end of your PCR primers. Forward - 5'TACTTCCAATCCAATGCA3' Reverse - 5'TTATCCACTTCCAATGTTATTA3' Linearize the plasmid with SspI and gel purify. When digesting the DNA with T4 polymerase for LIC, use dCTP for insert and dGTP for vector. The 13-series vectors were designed to enable rapid cloning for a co-expression system. Vectors are based on Novagen's Duet system. Each gene is expressed on its own vector, which has been optimized so that each gene expresses at approximately equal levels. The 13-series vectors are all compatible with 2-series transfer vectors, so if cotransformation fails, there is a readily available backup in polycistronic expression. 13S CDF origin SpecR13K ColA origin KanR2-series transfer ColE1 origin AmpR13S vectors must be cotransformed with a 2-series vector for optimal expression (that is, the presence of an empty 2A-T vector enhances expression of a gene in 13S). For triple expressions, the proteins all seem to express at approximately equal levels. Genes in the CDF vector consistently express at very slightly lower levels, so if you're trying to pull down stoichiometric complexes, it's probably best to put His6-fusion protein in this vector. More information on this vector can be found through http://qb3.berkeley.edu/qb3/macrolab/
How to cite: pET StrepII TEV co-transformation cloning vector (13K-R) was a gift from Scott Gradia (Addgene plasmid # 48319 ; http://n2t.net/addgene:48319 ; RRID:Addgene_48319)
