>Addgene plasmid #48319 | pET StrepII TEV co-transformation cloning vector (13K-R) | addgene partial sequence | sequence record 71666 | LacI-R 5'-GGCATACTCTGCGACATCGT-3'
CATTCACCACCCTGAATTGACTCTCTTCCGGGCGCTATCATGCCATACCGCGAAAGGTTTTGCGCCATTC
GATGGTGTCCGGGATCTCGACGCTCTCCCTTATGCGACTCCTGCATTAGGAAATTAATACGACTCACTAT
AGGGAGACCACAACGGTTTCCCTCTAGTGCCGGCTCCGGAGAGCTCTTTAATTAAGCGGCCGCCCTGCAG
GACTCGAGTTCTAGAAATAATTTTGTTTAACTTTAAGAAGGAGATATACATATGGCTAGCTGGAGCCACC
CGCAGTTCGAAAAAGGCGCCGAAAACCTGTACTTCCAATCCAATATTGGAAGTGGATAACGGATCCGCGA
TCGCGGCGCGCCACCTGGTGGCCGGCCGGTACCACGCGTGCGCGCTGATCCGGCTGCTAACAAAGCCCGA
AAGGAAGCTGAGTTGGCTGCTGCCACCGCTGAGCAATAACTAGCATAACCCCTTGGGGCCTCTAAACGGG
TCTTGAGGGGTTTTTTGCTGAAACCTCAGGCATTTGAGAAGCACACGGTCACACTGCTTCCGGTAGTCAA
TAAACCGGTAAACCAGCAATAGACATAAGCGGCTATTTAACGACCCTGCCCTGAACCGACGACAAGCTGA
CGACCGGGTCTCCGCAAGTGGCACTTTTCGGGGAAATGTGCGCGGAACCCCTATTTGTTTATTTTTCTAA
ATACATTCAAATATGTATCCGCTCATGAATTAATTCTTAGAAAAACTCATCGAGCATCAAATGAAACTGC
AATTTATTCATATCAGGATTATCAATACCATATTTTTGAAAAAGCCGTTTCTGTAATGAAGG
